Addgene plasmid #127890: MSCV-myc-CAR-2A-Thy1.1
Purpose: Expresses CART receptor along with tags.
Depositing lab: Anjana Rao. Depositing organization: La Jolla Institute for Immunology. Publication: NR4A transcription factors limit CAR T cell function in solid tumours. Chen J, Lopez-Moyado IF, Seo H, Lio CJ, Hempleman LJ, Sekiya T, Yoshimura A, Scott-Browne JP, Rao A. Nature. 2019 Mar;567(7749):530-534. doi: 10.1038/s41586-019-0985-x. Epub 2019 Feb 27. PubMed 30814732.
Backbone
  Vector backbone: MSCV
  Backbone manufacturer: Clonetech
  Backbone size w/o insert (bp): 5172
  Total vector size (bp): 7134
  Vector type: Retroviral
Growth in bacteria
  Bacterial resistance: Ampicillin, 100 μg/mL
  Growth temperature: 37°C
  Growth strain: NEB Stable
  Copy number: High Copy
Gene/Insert 1
  Gene/Insert name: myc,
  Species: M. musculus (mouse)
  Insert size (bp): 30
  Cloning method: Restriction Enzyme; 5′ cloning site BglII (unknown if destroyed); 3′ cloning site BamH1 (unknown if destroyed)
  Sequencing primers: 5′ 5' MSCV
Gene/Insert 2
  Gene/Insert name: CAR
  Species: H. sapiens (human)
  Insert size (bp): 1386
  Cloning method: Restriction Enzyme; 5′ cloning site BglII (unknown if destroyed); 3′ cloning site BamH1 (unknown if destroyed)
  Sequencing primers: 5′ 5' MSCB
Gene/Insert 3
  Gene/Insert name: 2A
  Species: porcine
  Insert size (bp): 57
  Cloning method: Restriction Enzyme; 5′ cloning site BglII (unknown if destroyed); 3′ cloning site BamH1 (unknown if destroyed)
  Sequencing primers: 5′ 5' MSCV
Gene/Insert 4
  Gene/Insert name: Thy1.1
  Species: M. musculus (mouse)
  Insert size (bp): 489
  Cloning method: Restriction Enzyme; 5′ cloning site BglII (unknown if destroyed); 3′ cloning site BamH1 (unknown if destroyed)
  Sequencing primers: 5′ 5' MSCV
Resource information
  A portion of this plasmid was derived from a plasmid made by: Pieced together from Cral June and Steve Rosenberg's papers
Terms and licenses: Academic/Nonprofit Terms; Industry Terms: Not Available to Industry
How to cite: MSCV-myc-CAR-2A-Thy1.1 was a gift from Anjana Rao (Addgene plasmid # 127890 ; http://n2t.net/addgene:127890 ; RRID:Addgene_127890)
