[The description below was written by a language model from this plasmid's Addgene catalogue record and pLannotate feature annotations shown in this document.]
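Description:
MSCV-myc-CAR-2A-Thy1.1 is a gammaretroviral expression vector built on the MSCV (murine stem cell virus) backbone, designed to deliver a chimeric antigen receptor together with a surface marker into T cells. The proviral region is flanked by 5' and 3' long terminal repeats of murine embryonic stem cell virus and contains the MESV Ψ packaging signal plus a truncated, start-codon-less gag segment that extends the packaging region. No internal promoter is annotated, so the payload is presumably transcribed from the 5' LTR. The viral structural genes are absent apart from small fragments, so packaging functions must be supplied in trans. In bacteria the plasmid replicates from a high-copy ColE1/pUC-type origin and is selected with ampicillin through the bla gene. The remaining backbone carries assorted lac, rop, bom, tetracycline-resistance and env remnants that have no evident role.

The insert is a single open reading frame. According to the catalogue it begins with a short myc epitope tag, which is not separately annotated. It continues with the CAR, whose annotated parts are mouse immunoglobulin kappa light-chain and heavy-chain variable regions (a single-chain antibody fragment) fused to a fragment of mouse CD28 and then to a fragment of mouse CD3ζ (Cd247), which contributes the ITAM signalling motifs. This is a second-generation CAR layout. The catalogue lists the CAR species as human, whereas the matched domains are all murine, and the target antigen is not stated in the record. A porcine-derived 2A self-cleaving peptide links the CAR to Thy1.1 (CD90.1), a GPI-anchored surface glycoprotein, so both proteins arise from one transcript. The myc tag and Thy1.1 allow detection and tracking of CAR-expressing cells, and the associated work concerns CAR T cell function in solid tumours. The sequenced record is slightly shorter than the catalogued total size.
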