Features (pLannotate 1.2.2; 21 found; start..end, strand, type, name):
      1..517     +  LTR            5' LTR: 5' long terminal repeat from murine embryonic stem cell virus
    581..922     +  misc_feature   MESV Ψ: packaging signal of murine embryonic stem cell virus
    989..1405    +  CDS            gag (truncated): truncated Moloney murine leukemia virus (MMLV) gag gene lacking the start codon
   1517..1834    +  CDS            KV5AB_MOUSE: Experimental evidence at protein level: Swiss-Prot protein existence level 1. From Mus musculus (Mouse).
   1880..2170    +  CDS            HVM44_MOUSE (fragment): Experimental evidence at protein level: Swiss-Prot protein existence level 1. From Mus musculus (Mouse).
   2222..2554    +  CDS            Cd28 (fragment): CD28_MOUSE - Experimental evidence at protein level: Swiss-Prot protein existence level 1. Involved in T-cell activation, the induction of cell proliferation and cytokine production and promotion of T-cell survival. Enhances the production of IL4 and IL10 in T-cells in conjunction with TCR/CD3 ligation and CD40L costimulation. From Mus musculus (Mouse).
   2555..2893    +  CDS            Cd247 (fragment): CD3Z_MOUSE - Also known as Cd3z, Tcrz. Experimental evidence at protein level: Swiss-Prot protein existence level 1. Part of the TCR-CD3 complex present on T-lymphocyte cell surface that plays an essential role in adaptive immune response. When antigen presenting cells (APCs) activate T-cell receptor (TCR), TCR- mediated signals are transmitted across the cell membrane by the CD3 chains CD3D, CD3E, CD3G and CD3Z. All CD3 chains contain immunoreceptor tyrosine-based activation motifs (ITAMs) in their cytoplasmic domain. Upon TCR engagement, these motifs become phosphorylated by Src family prote
   2960..3448    +  CDS            Thy1.1: mouse GPI-anchored cell surface glycoprotein of the immunoglobulin superfamily This allele of Thy1 is also known as CD90.1.
   3498..4012    +  LTR            3' LTR: 3' long terminal repeat from murine embryonic stem cell virus
   4174..4190    -  protein_bind   lac operator: The lac repressor binds to the lac operator to inhibit transcription in E. coli. This inhibition can be relieved by adding lactose or isopropyl-β-D-thiogalactopyranoside (IPTG). lac repressor encoded by lacI
   4198..4228    -  promoter       lac promoter: promoter for the E. coli lac operon
   4243..4264    -  protein_bind   CAP binding site: CAP binding activates transcription in the presence of cAMP. E. coli catabolite activator protein
   4277..4369    -  CDS            lacI (fragment): lac repressor; lacI; The lac repressor binds to the lac operator to inhibit transcription in E. coli. This inhibition can be relieved by adding lactose or isopropyl-β-D-thiogalactopyranoside (IPTG).
   4552..5140    -  rep_origin     ori: high-copy-number ColE1/pMB1/pBR322/pUC origin of replication
   5311..6171    -  CDS            AmpR: β-lactamase; bla; confers resistance to ampicillin, carbenicillin, and related antibiotics
   6172..6276    -  promoter       AmpR promoter: bla
   6371..6406    +  CDS            rop (fragment): Rop protein, which maintains plasmids at low copy number; rop
   6508..6607    +  misc_feature   bom (fragment): basis of mobility region from pBR322
   6613..6762    -  CDS            lacZα (fragment): LacZα fragment of β-galactosidase; lacZ fragment
   6762..6963    -  CDS            TcR (fragment): tetracycline efflux protein; tet; confers resistance to tetracycline
   6964..7062    +  CDS            env (fragment): murine leukemia virus gPr80 envelope polyprotein precursor; env; proteolytically cleaved into gp70SU and p15TM subunits
>Addgene plasmid #127890 | MSCV-myc-CAR-2A-Thy1.1 | addgene full sequence | sequence record 296752 | Addgene NGS Result
AATGAAAGACCCCACCTGTAGGTTTGGCAAGCTAGCTTAAGTAACGCCATTTTGCAAGGCATGGAAAATA
CATAACTGAGAATAGAGAAGTTCAGATCAAGGTTAGGAACAGAGAGACAGCAGAATATGGGCCAAACAGG
ATATCTGTGGTAAGCAGTTCCTGCCCCGGCTCAGGGCCAAGAACAGATGGTCCCCAGATGCGGTCCCGCC
CTCAGCAGTTTCTAGAGAACCATCAGATGTTTCCAGGGTGCCCCAAGGACCTGAAATGACCCTGTGCCTT
ATTTGAACTAACCAATCAGTTCGCTTCTCGCTTCTGTTCGCGCGCTTCTGCTCCCCGAGCTCAATAAAAG
AGCCCACAACCCCTCACTCGGCGCGCCAGTCCTCCGATAGACTGCGTCGCCCGGGTACCCGTATTCCCAA
TAAAGCCTCTTGCTGTTTGCATCCGAATCGTGGACTCGCTGATCCTTGGGAGGGTCTCCTCAGATTGATT
GACTGCCCACCTCGGGGGTCTTTCATTTGGAGGTTCCACCGAGATTTGGAGACCCCTGCCCAGGGACCAC
CGACCCCCCCGCCGGGAGGTAAGCTGGCCAGCGGTCGTTTCGTGTCTGTCTCTGTCTTTGTGCGTGTTTG
TGCCGGCATCTAATGTTTGCGCCTGCGTCTGTACTAGTTAGCTAACTAGCTCTGTATCTGGCGGACCCGT
GGTGGAACTGACGAGTTCTGAACACCCGGCCGCAACCCTGGGAGACGTCCCAGGGACTTTGGGGGCCGTT
TTTGTGGCCCGACCTGAGGAAGGGAGTCGATGTGGAATCCGACCCCGTCAGGATATGTGGTTCTGGTAGG
AGACGAGAACCTAAAACAGTTCCCGCCTCCGTCTGAATTTTTGCTTTCGGTTTGGAACCGAAGCCGCGCG
TCTTGTCTGCTGCAGCGCTGCAGCATCGTTCTGTGTTGTCTCTGTCTGACTGTGTTTCTGTATTTGTCTG
AAAATTAGGGCCAGACTGTTACCACTCCCTTAAGTTTGACCTTAGGTCACTGGAAAGATGTCGAGCGGAT
CGCTCACAACCAGTCGGTAGATGTCAAGAAGAGACGTTGGGTTACCTTCTGCTCTGCAGAATGGCCAACC
TTTAACGTCGGATGGCCGCGAGACGGCACCTTTAACCGAGACCTCATCACCCAGGTTAAGATCAAGGTCT
TTTCACCTGGCCCGCATGGACACCCAGACCAGGTCCCCTACATCGTGACCTGGGAAGCCTTGGCTTTTGA
CCCCCCTCCCTGGGTCAAGCCCTTTGTACACCCTAAGCCTCCGCCTCCTCTTCCTCCATCCGCCCCGTCT
CTCCCCCTTGAACCTCCTCGTTCGACCCCGCCTCGATCCTCCCTTTATCCAGCCCTCACTCCTTCTCTAG
GCGCCGGAATTAGATCTGCCACCATGGCTTTGCCAGTGACAGCTCTTCTCCTTCCACTGGCCCTCCTCCT
TCACGCCGCTAGGCCAGAGCAGAAACTTATTTCAGAGGAAGACCTGGACATTCAAATGACACAAACTACT
TCTTCTCTCTCCGCCTCACTTGGTGACCGCGTCACTATTAGTTGCCGCGCTAGTCAAGATATTAGTAAGT
ACCTGAATTGGTATCAACAAAAACCTGACGGGACTGTAAAGCTGCTTATATATCATACTTCTAGGCTGCA
TTCTGGAGTACCTTCACGATTTAGCGGTAGCGGATCCGGCACCGACTACTCCCTCACAATTAGCAATCTG
GAGCAAGAGGACATAGCCACCTACTTCTGCCAGCAAGGGAATACCTTGCCATACACTTTCGGTGGTGGAA
CTAAGCTCGAAATTACTGGGGGTGGAGGCAGTGGCGGAGGGGGGTCAGGTGGGGGAGGTTCAGAAGTCAA
ACTCCAGGAATCTGGACCTGGACTCGTTGCCCCTTCCCAATCCCTTAGTGTTACATGCACTGTATCAGGT
GTATCCCTCCCTGATTACGGTGTCTCCTGGATTCGGCAGCCTCCTCGGAAGGGTCTCGAGTGGTTGGGAG
TGATTTGGGGGTCTGAAACTACTTATTATAACAGTGCCCTTAAGAGTAGATTGACTATAATTAAGGATAA
CAGTAAGTCACAAGTATTCCTCAAAATGAATTCCTTGCAAACAGACGATACAGCAATATATTACTGCGCA
AAACACTACTACTATGGCGGTAGTTACGCTATGGACTATTGGGGTCAAGGAACCTCTGTCACAGTTTCTA
GCATTGAGTTCATGTATCCCCCACCTTACTTGGACAATGAAAGGTCTAATGGGACCATCATACACATTAA
AGAGAAACACCTGTGTCATACTCAGAGTTCTCCAAAATTGTTCTGGGCCTTGGTTGTCGTTGCCGGCGTA
CTGTTCTGTTACGGTCTCTTGGTTACCGTGGCACTTTGTGTTATCTGGACTAATTCCCGGCGGAATCGGG
GTGGACAGAGCGATTACATGAATATGACCCCAAGAAGACCTGGACTGACCAGGAAACCATATCAACCCTA
TGCTCCTGCTCGGGACTTTGCTGCTTACCGCCCACGCGCAAAGTTTTCTAGGAGCGCTGAAACCGCTGCC
AACCTCCAAGACCCTAATCAGCTTTACAATGAATTGAACTTGGGACGCCGGGAGGAGTATGACGTCCTTG
AGAAAAAGCGGGCTCGGGATCCAGAAATGGGCGGAAAGCAACAGAGGCGAAGAAATCCACAAGAGGGGGT
CTATAACGCTCTTCAGAAAGATAAAATGGCTGAGGCATATAGCGAAATTGGGACCAAGGGGGAGAGAAGA
AGAGGCAAGGGACATGACGGGCTTTACCAGGGTTTGTCTACCGCAACAAAAGACACCTATGATGCTTTGC
ACATGCAAACACTGGCTCCTAGAGGATCCGGCGCCACCAACTTCAGCCTGCTGAAGCAGGCCGGCGACGT
GGAGGAGAACCCTGGCCCTATGAACCCAGCCATCAGCGTCGCTCTCCTGCTCTCAGTCTTGCAGGTGTCC
CGAGGGCAGAAGGTGACCAGCCTGACAGCCTGCCTGGTGAACCAAAACCTTCGCCTGGACTGCCGCCATG
AGAATAACACCAAGGATAACTCCATCCAGCATGAGTTCAGCCTGACCCGAGAGAAGAGGAAGCACGTGCT
CTCAGGCACCCTTGGGATACCCGAGCACACGTACCGCTCCCGCGTCACCCTCTCCAACCAGCCCTATATC
AAGGTCCTTACCCTAGCCAACTTCACCACCAAGGATGAGGGCGACTACTTTTGTGAGCTTCGCGTCTCGG
GCGCGAATCCCATGAGCTCCAATAAAAGTATCAGTGTGTATAGAGACAAGCTGGTCAAGTGTGGCGGCAT
AAGCCTGCTGGTTCAGAACACATCCTGGATGCTGCTGCTGCTGCTTTCCCTCTCCCTCCTCCAAGCCCTG
GACTTCATTTCTCTGTGATAAATCGATAAAATAAAAGATTTTATTTAGTCTCCAGAAAAAGGGGGGAATG
AAAGACCCCACCTGTAGGTTTGGCAAGCTAGCTTAAGTAACGCCATTTTGCAAGGCATGGAAAATACATA
ACTGAGAATAGAGAAGTTCAGATCAAGGTTAGGAACAGAGAGACAGCAGAATATGGGCCAAACAGGATAT
CTGTGGTAAGCAGTTCCTGCCCCGGCTCAGGGCCAAGAACAGATGGTCCCCAGATGCGGTCCCGCCCTCA
GCAGTTTCTAGAGAACCATCAGATGTTTCCAGGGTGCCCCAAGGACCTGAAATGACCCTGTGCCTTATTT
GAACTAACCAATCAGTTCGCTTCTCGCTTCTGTTCGCGCGCTTCTGCTCCCCGAGCTCAATAAAAGAGCC
CACAACCCCTCACTCGGCGCGCCAGTCCTCCGATAGACTGCGTCGCCCGGGTACCCGTGTATCCAATAAA
CCCTCTTGCAGTTGCATCCGACTTGTGGTCTCGCTGTTCCTTGGGAGGGTCTCCTCTGAGTGATTGACTA
CCCGTCAGCGGGGGTCTTTCATGGGTAACAGTTTCTTGAAGTTGGAGAACAACATTCTGAGGGTAGGAGT
CGAATATTAAGTAATCCTGACTCAATTAGCCACTGTTTTGAATCCACATACTCCAATACTCCTGAAATAG
TTCATTATGGACAGCGCAGAAAGAGCTGGGGAGAATTGTGAAATTGTTATCCGCTCACAATTCCACACAA
CATACGAGCCGGAAGCATAAAGTGTAAAGCCTGGGGTGCCTAATGAGTGAGCTAACTCACATTAATTGCG
TTGCGCTCACTGCCCGCTTTCCAGTCGGGAAACCTGTCGTGCCAGCTGCATTAATGAATCGGCCAACGCG
CGGGGAGAGGCGGTTTGCGTATTGGGCGCTCTTCCGCTTCCTCGCTCACTGACTCGCTGCGCTCGGTCGT
TCGGCTGCGGCGAGCGGTATCAGCTCACTCAAAGGCGGTAATACGGTTATCCACAGAATCAGGGGATAAC
GCAGGAAAGAACATGTGAGCAAAAGGCCAGCAAAAGGCCAGGAACCGTAAAAAGGCCGCGTTGCTGGCGT
TTTTCCATAGGCTCCGCCCCCCTGACGAGCATCACAAAAATCGACGCTCAAGTCAGAGGTGGCGAAACCC
GACAGGACTATAAAGATACCAGGCGTTTCCCCCTGGAAGCTCCCTCGTGCGCTCTCCTGTTCCGACCCTG
CCGCTTACCGGATACCTGTCCGCCTTTCTCCCTTCGGGAAGCGTGGCGCTTTCTCATAGCTCACGCTGTA
GGTATCTCAGTTCGGTGTAGGTCGTTCGCTCCAAGCTGGGCTGTGTGCACGAACCCCCCGTTCAGCCCGA
CCGCTGCGCCTTATCCGGTAACTATCGTCTTGAGTCCAACCCGGTAAGACACGACTTATCGCCACTGGCA
GCAGCCACTGGTAACAGGATTAGCAGAGCGAGGTATGTAGGCGGTGCTACAGAGTTCTTGAAGTGGTGGC
CTAACTACGGCTACACTAGAAGAACAGTATTTGGTATCTGCGCTCTGCTGAAGCCAGTTACCTTCGGAAA
AAGAGTTGGTAGCTCTTGATCCGGCAAACAAACCACCGCTGGTAGCGGTGGTTTTTTTGTTTGCAAGCAG
CAGATTACGCGCAGAAAAAAAGGATCTCAAGAAGATCCTTTGATCTTTTCTACGGGGTCTGACGCTCAGT
GGAACGAAAACTCACGTTAAGGGATTTTGGTCATGAGATTATCAAAAAGGATCTTCACCTAGATCCTTTT
AAATTAAAAATGAAGTTTTAAATCAATCTAAAGTATATATGAGTAAACTTGGTCTGACAGTTACCAATGC
TTAATCAGTGAGGCACCTATCTCAGCGATCTGTCTATTTCGTTCATCCATAGTTGCCTGACTCCCCGTCG
TGTAGATAACTACGATACGGGAGGGCTTACCATCTGGCCCCAGTGCTGCAATGATACCGCGAGACCCACG
CTCACCGGCTCCAGATTTATCAGCAATAAACCAGCCAGCCGGAAGGGCCGAGCGCAGAAGTGGTCCTGCA
ACTTTATCCGCCTCCATCCAGTCTATTAATTGTTGCCGGGAAGCTAGAGTAAGTAGTTCGCCAGTTAATA
GTTTGCGCAACGTTGTTGCCATTGCTACAGGCATCGTGGTGTCACGCTCGTCGTTTGGTATGGCTTCATT
CAGCTCCGGTTCCCAACGATCAAGGCGAGTTACATGATCCCCCATGTTGTGCAAAAAAGCGGTTAGCTCC
TTCGGTCCTCCGATCGTTGTCAGAAGTAAGTTGGCCGCAGTGTTATCACTCATGGTTATGGCAGCACTGC
ATAATTCTCTTACTGTCATGCCATCCGTAAGATGCTTTTCTGTGACTGGTGAGTACTCAACCAAGTCATT
CTGAGAATAGTGTATGCGGCGACCGAGTTGCTCTTGCCCGGCGTCAATACGGGATAATACCGCGCCACAT
AGCAGAACTTTAAAAGTGCTCATCATTGGAAAACGTTCTTCGGGGCGAAAACTCTCAAGGATCTTACCGC
TGTTGAGATCCAGTTCGATGTAACCCACTCGTGCACCCAACTGATCTTCAGCATCTTTTACTTTCACCAG
CGTTTCTGGGTGAGCAAAAACAGGAAGGCAAAATGCCGCAAAAAAGGGAATAAGGGCGACACGGAAATGT
TGAATACTCATACTCTTCCTTTTTCAATATTATTGAAGCATTTATCAGGGTTATTGTCTCATGAGCGGAT
ACATATTTGAATGTATTTAGAAAAATAAACAAATAGGGGTTCCGCGCACATTTCCCCGAAAAGTGCCACC
TGACGTCTAAGAAACCATTATTATCATGACATTAACCTATAAAAATAGGCGTATCACGAGGCCCTTTCGT
CTCGCGCGTTTCGGTGATGACGGTGAAAACCTCTGACACATGCAGCTCCCGGAGACGGTCACAGCTTGTC
TGTAAGCGGATGCCGGGAGCAGACAAGCCCGTCAGGGCGCGTCAGCGGGTGTTGGCGGGTGTCGGGGCTG
GCTTAACTATGCGGCATCAGAGCAGATTGTACTGAGAGTGCACCATATGCGGTGTGAAATACCGCACAGA
TGCGTAAGGAGAAAATACCGCATCAGGCGCCATTCGCCATTCAGGCTGCGCAACTGTTGGGAAGGGCGAT
CGGTGCGGGCCTCTTCGCTATTACGCCAGCTGGCGAAAGGGGGATGTGCTGCAAGGCGATTAAGTTGGGT
AACGCCAGGGTTTTCCCAGTCACGACGTTGTAAAACGACGGCGCAAGGAATGGTGCATGCAAGGAGATGG
CGCCCAACAGTCCCCCGGCCACGGGGCCTGCCACCATACCCACGCCGAAACAAGCGCTCATGAGCCCGAA
GTGGCGAGCCCGATCTTCCCCATCGGTGATGTCGGCGATATAGGCGCCAGCAACCGCACCTGTGGCGCCG
GTGATGCCGGCCACGATGCGTCCGGCGTAGAGGCGATTAGTCCAATTTGTTAAAGACAGGATATCAGTGG
TCCAGGCTCTAGTTTTGACTCAACAATATCACCAGCTGAAGCCTATAGAGTACGAGCCATAGATAAAATA
AAAGATTTTATTTAGTCTCCAGAAAAAGGGGGG
